Addgene plasmid #134151: pJM006
Purpose: Retroviral plasmid expressing GFP - Nde1
Depositing lab: Iain Cheeseman. Depositing organization: Whitehead Institute for Biomedical Research. Publication: Nde1 promotes diverse dynein functions through differential interactions and exhibits an isoform-specific proteasome association. Monda JK, Cheeseman IM. Mol Biol Cell. 2018 Sep 15;29(19):2336-2345. doi: 10.1091/mbc.E18-07-0418. Epub 2018 Jul 19. PubMed 30024347.
Backbone
  Vector backbone: pJAG98 (pBABEblast)
  Vector type: Mammalian Expression, Retroviral
Growth in bacteria
  Bacterial resistance: Ampicillin, 100 μg/mL
  Growth temperature: 37°C
  Growth strain: NEB Stable
  Copy number: High Copy
Gene/Insert
  Gene/Insert name: Nde1 1-316
  Species: H. sapiens (human)
  Mutation: 1-316
  Entrez Gene: NDE1 (a.k.a. HOM-TES-87, LIS4, MHAC, NDE, NUDE, NUDE1)
  Tag / fusion protein: GFP (N terminal on insert)
  Cloning method: Restriction Enzyme; 5′ cloning site unknown (unknown if destroyed); 3′ cloning site unknown (unknown if destroyed)
Terms and licenses: Academic/Nonprofit Terms; Industry Terms: Not Available to Industry
How to cite: pJM006 was a gift from Iain Cheeseman (Addgene plasmid # 134151 ; http://n2t.net/addgene:134151 ; RRID:Addgene_134151)
