[The description below was written by a language model from this plasmid's Addgene catalogue record and pLannotate feature annotations shown in this document.]
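Description:
pJM006 is a Moloney murine leukemia virus-based retroviral expression plasmid built on pJAG98, a pBABEblast derivative, and designed to deliver a GFP-tagged fragment of human NDE1 into mammalian cells. In bacteria it is maintained through a high-copy ColE1/pUC-type origin and selected with ampicillin via the β-lactamase gene. The viral portion is flanked by MMLV long terminal repeats. Downstream of the 5′ LTR lie a packaging signal and a truncated gag segment lacking its start codon, which together promote efficient encapsidation of the transcript when the plasmid is introduced into a packaging cell line that supplies the viral proteins in trans.

The payload is an in-frame fusion beginning with EGFP, followed by a short linker annotated as containing a TEV-cleavage tag fragment and an S-tag, and then NDE1 residues 1–316, a truncated form of the protein according to the catalogue entry. No dedicated internal promoter is annotated upstream of EGFP, so expression of the fusion is presumably driven from the 5′ LTR, as is usual for pBABE vectors. Downstream, an SV40 enhancer/early promoter drives blasticidin S deaminase, allowing blasticidin selection of stably transduced cells. The combination of EGFP with a cleavable linker and S-tag suits both live or fixed localization imaging and affinity purification of associated proteins.

NDE1 is a dynein-associated factor involved in centrosome and mitotic spindle function. The associated study examined how Nde1 supports different dynein functions through distinct interactions, so this truncation construct fits generating stable cell lines to map the regions of Nde1 responsible for its localization and binding partners.
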