Features (pLannotate 1.2.2; 18 found; start..end, strand, type, name):
     88..504     +  CDS            gag (truncated): truncated Moloney murine leukemia virus (MMLV) gag gene lacking the start codon
    545..1261    +  CDS            EGFP: EGFP is a basic (constitutively fluorescent) green fluorescent protein published in 1996, derived from Aequorea victoria. It is reported to be a rapidly-maturing weak dimer with moderate acid sensitivity.
   1288..1306    +  misc_feature   MCS (fragment): pBluescript multiple cloning site
   1307..1326    +  CDS            capTEV™ (fragment): composite tag for in vivo biotinylation, TEV protease cleavage, and 6xHis tagging
   1340..1384    +  CDS            S-Tag: affinity and epitope tag derived from pancreatic ribonuclease A
   1409..2356    +  CDS            NDE1 (fragment): NDE1_HUMAN - Also known as NUDE. Experimental evidence at protein level: Swiss-Prot protein existence level 1. Required for centrosome duplication and formation and function of the mitotic spindle. Essential for the development of the cerebral cortex. May regulate the production of neurons by controlling the orientation of the mitotic spindle during division of cortical neuronal progenitors of the proliferative ventricular zone of the brain. Orientation of the division plane perpendicular to the layers of the cortex gives rise to two proliferative neuronal progenitors whereas parallel orientat
   2359..2381    +  misc_feature   MCS (fragment): multiple cloning site
   2393..2477    +  CDS            large T antigen (fragment): large T antigen from SV40 (simian virus 40)
   2520..2849    +  promoter       SV40 promoter: SV40 enhancer and early promoter
   2857..3255    +  CDS            BSD: blasticidin S deaminase; Aspergillus terreus BSD; confers resistance to blasticidin
   3302..3423    +  LTR            3' LTR (ΔU3) (fragment): self-inactivating 3' long terminal repeat (LTR) from Moloney murine leukemia virus
   3424..3893    +  LTR            LTR: long terminal repeat from Moloney murine leukemia virus
   3959..4011    -  CDS            lacI (fragment): lac repressor; lacI; The lac repressor binds to the lac operator to inhibit transcription in E. coli. This inhibition can be relieved by adding lactose or isopropyl-β-D-thiogalactopyranoside (IPTG).
   4194..4782    -  rep_origin     ori: high-copy-number ColE1/pMB1/pBR322/pUC origin of replication
   4942..5802    -  CDS            AmpR: β-lactamase; bla; confers resistance to ampicillin, carbenicillin, and related antibiotics
   5803..5907    -  promoter       AmpR promoter: bla
   5938..6407    +  LTR            LTR: long terminal repeat from Moloney murine leukemia virus
   6531..21      +  misc_feature   MESV Ψ (fragment) (across the origin): packaging signal of murine embryonic stem cell virus
>Addgene plasmid #134151 | pJM006 | addgene full sequence | sequence record 270328 | Addgene NGS Result
AGCCGCGCGTCTTGTCTGCTGCAGCGCTGCAGCATCGTTCTGTGTTGTCTCTGTCTGACTGTGTTTCTGT
ATTTGTCTGAAAATTAGGGCCAGACTGTTACCACTCCCTTAAGTTTGACCTTAGGTCACTGGAAAGATGT
CGAGCGGATCGCTCACAACCAGTCGGTAGATGTCAAGAAGAGACGTTGGGTTACCTTCTGCTCTGCAGAA
TGGCCAACCTTTAACGTCGGATGGCCGCGAGACGGCACCTTTAACCGAGACCTCATCACCCAGGTTAAGA
TCAAGGTCTTTTCACCTGGCCCGCATGGACACCCAGACCAGGTCCCCTACATCGTGACCTGGGAAGCCTT
GGCTTTTGACCCCCCTCCCTGGGTCAAGCCCTTTGTACACCCTAAGCCTCCGCCTCCTCTTCCTCCATCC
GCCCCGTCTCTCCCCCTTGAACCTCCTCGTTCGACCCCGCCTCGATCCTCCCTTTATCCAGCCCTCACTC
CTTCTCTAGGCGCCGGCCGGATCCCAGTGTGGTGGTACGCTACCGGTCGCCACCATGGTGAGCAAGGGCG
AGGAGCTGTTCACCGGGGTGGTGCCCATCCTGGTCGAGCTGGACGGCGACGTAAACGGCCACAAGTTCAG
CGTGTCCGGCGAGGGCGAGGGCGATGCCACCTACGGCAAGCTGACCCTGAAGTTCATCTGCACCACCGGC
AAGCTGCCCGTGCCCTGGCCCACCCTCGTGACCACCCTGACCTACGGCGTGCAGTGCTTCAGCCGCTACC
CCGACCACATGAAGCAGCACGACTTCTTCAAGTCCGCCATGCCCGAAGGCTACGTCCAGGAGCGCACCAT
CTTCTTCAAGGACGACGGCAACTACAAGACCCGCGCCGAGGTGAAGTTCGAGGGCGACACCCTGGTGAAC
CGCATCGAGCTGAAGGGCATCGACTTCAAGGAGGACGGCAACATCCTGGGGCACAAGCTGGAGTACAACT
ACAACAGCCACAACGTCTATATCATGGCCGACAAGCAGAAGAACGGCATCAAGGTGAACTTCAAGATCCG
CCACAACATCGAGGACGGCAGCGTGCAGCTCGCCGACCACTACCAGCAGAACACCCCCATCGGCGACGGC
CCCGTGCTGCTGCCCGACAACCACTACCTGAGCACCCAGTCCGCCCTGAGCAAAGACCCCAACGAGAAGC
GCGATCACATGGTCCTGCTGGAGTTCGTGACCGCCGCCGGGATCACTCTCGGCATGGACGAGCTGTACAA
GTCCGGAGGGGATCGGTGGAGCTCCACCGGTGGCGGCCGCTCTAGAGAGAATCTTTATTTTCAGGGCGCC
GCCAAATTCAAAGAAACCGCTGCTGCTAAATTCGAACGCCAGCACATGGACAGCGGAGGTGGAGGTACTA
GTCTCGAGATGGAGGACTCCGGAAAGACTTTCAGCTCCGAGGAGGAAGAAGCTAACTATTGGAAAGATCT
GGCGATGACCTACAAACAGAGGGCAGAAAATACGCAAGAGGAACTCCGAGAATTCCAGGAGGGAAGCCGA
GAATATGAAGCTGAATTGGAGACGCAGCTGCAACAAATTGAAACCAGGAACAGAGACCTCCTGTCCGAAA
ATAACCGCCTTCGCATGGAGCTGGAAACCATCAAGGAGAAGTTTGAAGTGCAGCACTCTGAAGGCTACCG
GCAGATCTCAGCCTTGGAGGATGACCTCGCGCAGACCAAAGCCATTAAAGACCAATTGCAGAAATACATC
AGAGAGCTGGAGCAAGCAAATGACGACCTGGAAAGAGCCAAGCGCGCCACGATCATGTCTCTCGAAGACT
TTGAGCAGCGCTTGAATCAGGCCATCGAAAGAAATGCCTTCCTGGAAAGTGAACTTGATGAAAAAGAGAA
TCTCCTGGAATCTGTTCAGAGACTGAAGGATGAAGCCAGAGATTTGCGGCAGGAACTGGCCGTGCAGCAG
AAGCAGGAGAAACCCAGGACCCCCATGCCCAGCTCAGTGGAAGCTGAGAGGACAGACACAGCTGTGCAGG
CCACGGGCTCCGTGCCGTCCACGCCCATTGCTCACCGAGGACCAAGCTCAAGTTTAAACACACCTGGGAG
CTTCAGACGTGGCCTGGACGACTCCACCGGGGGGACCCCCCTCACACCTGCGGCCCGGATATCAGCCCTC
AACATTGTGGGAGACCTACTGCGGAAAGTCGGGGCACTGGAGTCCAAACTCGCTTCCTGCCGGAACCTCG
TGTACGATCAGTCCCCAAACCGAACAGGTGGCCCAGCCTCTGGGCGGAGCAGCAAGAACAGAGATGGCGG
GGAGAGACGGCCAAGCAGCACCAGCGTGCCTTTGGGTGATAAGGGGTGACCGCGGGCCCGGGATCCACCG
GATCTAGATAACTGATCATAATCAGCCATACCACATTTGTAGAGGTTTTACTTGCTTTAAAAAACCTCCC
ACACCTCCCCCTGAACCTGAAACATAAAATGAATGCAATTCGCCAGCACAGTGGTCGACCCTGTGGAATG
TGTGTCAGTTAGGGTGTGGAAAGTCCCCAGGCTCCCCAGCAGGCAGAAGTATGCAAAGCATGCATCTCAA
TTAGTCAGCAACCAGGTGTGGAAAGTCCCCAGGCTCCCCAGCAGGCAGAAGTATGCAAAGCATGCATCTC
AATTAGTCAGCAACCATAGTCCCGCCCCTAACTCCGCCCATCCCGCCCCTAACTCCGCCCAGTTCCGCCC
ATTCTCCGCCCCATGGCTGACTAATTTTTTTTATTTATGCAGAGGCCGAGGCCGCCTCGGCCTCTGAGCT
ATTCCAGAAGTAGTGAGGAGGCTTTTTTGGAGGCCTAGGCTTTTGCAAAAAGCTTCATGGCCAAGCCTTT
GTCTCAAGAAGAATCCACCCTCATTGAAAGAGCAACGGCTACAATCAACAGCATCCCCATCTCTGAAGAC
TACAGCGTCGCCAGCGCAGCTCTCTCTAGCGACGGCCGCATCTTCACTGGTGTCAATGTATATCATTTTA
CTGGGGGACCTTGTGCAGAACTCGTGGTGCTGGGCACTGCTGCTGCTGCGGCAGCTGGCAACCTGACTTG
TATCGTCGCGATCGGAAATGAGAACAGGGGCATCTTGAGCCCCTGCGGACGGTGCCGACAGGTGCTTCTC
GATCTGCATCCTGGGATCAAAGCCATAGTGAAGGACAGTGATGGACAGCCGACGGCAGTTGGGATTCGTG
AATTGCTGCCCTCTGGTTATGTGTGGGAGGGCTAAGATCGATAAAATAAAAGATTTTATTTAGTCTCCAG
AAAAAGGGGGGAATGAAAGACCCCACCTGTAGGTTTGGCAAGCTAGCTTAAGTAACGCCATTTTGCAAGG
CATGGAAAAATACATAACTGAGAATAGAGAAGTTCAGATCAAGGTCAGGAACAGATGGAACAGCTGAATA
TGGGCCAAACAGGATATCTGTGGTAAGCAGTTCCTGCCCCGGCTCAGGGCCAAGAACAGATGGAACAGCT
GAATATGGGCCAAACAGGATATCTGTGGTAAGCAGTTCCTGCCCCGGCTCAGGGCCAAGAACAGATGGTC
CCCAGATGCGGTCCAGCCCTCAGCAGTTTCTAGAGAACCATCAGATGTTTCCAGGGTGCCCCAAGGACCT
GAAATGACCCTGTGCCTTATTTGAACTAACCAATCAGTTCGCTTCTCGCTTCTGTTCGCGCGCTTCTGCT
CCCCGAGCTCAATAAAAGAGCCCACAACCCCTCACTCGGGGCGCCAGTCCTCCGATTGACTGAGTCGCCC
GGGTACCCGTGTATCCAATAAACCCTCTTGCAGTTGCATCCGACTTGTGGTCTCGCTGTTCCTTGGGAGG
GTCTCCTCTGAGTGATTGACTACCCGTCAGCGGGGGTCTTTCACATGCAGCATGTATCAAAATTAATTTG
GTTTTTTTTCTTAAGTATTTACATTAAATGGCCATAGTTGCATTAATGAATCGGCCAACGCGCGGGGAGA
GGCGGTTTGCGTATTGGGCGCTCTTCCGCTTCCTCGCTCACTGACTCGCTGCGCTCGGTCGTTCGGCTGC
GGCGAGCGGTATCAGCTCACTCAAAGGCGGTAATACGGTTATCCACAGAATCAGGGGATAACGCAGGAAA
GAACATGTGAGCAAAAGGCCAGCAAAAGGCCAGGAACCGTAAAAAGGCCGCGTTGCTGGCGTTTTTCCAT
AGGCTCCGCCCCCCTGACGAGCATCACAAAAATCGACGCTCAAGTCAGAGGTGGCGAAACCCGACAGGAC
TATAAAGATACCAGGCGTTTCCCCCTGGAAGCTCCCTCGTGCGCTCTCCTGTTCCGACCCTGCCGCTTAC
CGGATACCTGTCCGCCTTTCTCCCTTCGGGAAGCGTGGCGCTTTCTCATAGCTCACGCTGTAGGTATCTC
AGTTCGGTGTAGGTCGTTCGCTCCAAGCTGGGCTGTGTGCACGAACCCCCCGTTCAGCCCGACCGCTGCG
CCTTATCCGGTAACTATCGTCTTGAGTCCAACCCGGTAAGACACGACTTATCGCCACTGGCAGCAGCCAC
TGGTAACAGGATTAGCAGAGCGAGGTATGTAGGCGGTGCTACAGAGTTCTTGAAGTGGTGGCCTAACTAC
GGCTACACTAGAAGAACAGTATTTGGTATCTGCGCTCTGCTGAAGCCAGTTACCTTCGGAAAAAGAGTTG
GTAGCTCTTGATCCGGCAAACAAACCACCGCTGGTAGCGGTGGTTTTTTTGTTTGCAAGCAGCAGATTAC
GCGCAGAAAAAAAGGATCTCAAGAAGATCCTTTGATCTTTTCTACGGGGTCTGACGCTCAGTGGAACGAA
AACTCACGTTAAGGGATTTTGGTCATGAGATTATCAAAAAGGATCTTCACCTAGATCCTTTTGCGGCCGC
AAATCAATCTAAAGTATATATGAGTAAACTTGGTCTGACAGTTACCAATGCTTAATCAGTGAGGCACCTA
TCTCAGCGATCTGTCTATTTCGTTCATCCATAGTTGCCTGACTCCCCGTCGTGTAGATAACTACGATACG
GGAGGGCTTACCATCTGGCCCCAGTGCTGCAATGATACCGCGAGACCCACGCTCACCGGCTCCAGATTTA
TCAGCAATAAACCAGCCAGCCGGAAGGGCCGAGCGCAGAAGTGGTCCTGCAACTTTATCCGCCTCCATCC
AGTCTATTAATTGTTGCCGGGAAGCTAGAGTAAGTAGTTCGCCAGTTAATAGTTTGCGCAACGTTGTTGC
CATTGCTACAGGCATCGTGGTGTCACGCTCGTCGTTTGGTATGGCTTCATTCAGCTCCGGTTCCCAACGA
TCAAGGCGAGTTACATGATCCCCCATGTTGTGCAAAAAAGCGGTTAGCTCCTTCGGTCCTCCGATCGTTG
TCAGAAGTAAGTTGGCCGCAGTGTTATCACTCATGGTTATGGCAGCACTGCATAATTCTCTTACTGTCAT
GCCATCCGTAAGATGCTTTTCTGTGACTGGTGAGTACTCAACCAAGTCATTCTGAGAATAGTGTATGCGG
CGACCGAGTTGCTCTTGCCCGGCGTCAATACGGGATAATACCGCGCCACATAGCAGAACTTTAAAAGTGC
TCATCATTGGAAAACGTTCTTCGGGGCGAAAACTCTCAAGGATCTTACCGCTGTTGAGATCCAGTTCGAT
GTAACCCACTCGTGCACCCAACTGATCTTCAGCATCTTTTACTTTCACCAGCGTTTCTGGGTGAGCAAAA
ACAGGAAGGCAAAATGCCGCAAAAAAGGGAATAAGGGCGACACGGAAATGTTGAATACTCATACTCTTCC
TTTTTCAATATTATTGAAGCATTTATCAGGGTTATTGTCTCATGAGCGGATACATATTTGAATGTATTTA
GAAAAATAAACAAATAGGGGTTCCGCGCACATTTCCCCGAAAAGTGCCACCTGCAGCCTGAATATGGGCC
AAACAGGATATCTGTGGTAAGCAGTTCCTGCCCCGGCTCAGGGCCAAGAACAGATGGAACAGCTGAATAT
GGGCCAAACAGGATATCTGTGGTAAGCAGTTCCTGCCCCGGCTCAGGGCCAAGAACAGATGGTCCCCAGA
TGCGGTCCAGCCCTCAGCAGTTTCTAGAGAACCATCAGATGTTTCCAGGGTGCCCCAAGGACCTGAAATG
ACCCTGTGCCTTATTTGAACTAACCAATCAGTTCGCTTCTCGCTTCTGTTCGCGCGCTTCTGCTCCCCGA
GCTCAATAAAAGAGCCCACAACCCCTCACTCGGGGCGCCAGTCCTCCGATTGACTGAGTCGCCCGGGTAC
CCGTGTATCCAATAAACCCTCTTGCAGTTGCATCCGACTTGTGGTCTCGCTGTTCCTTGGGAGGGTCTCC
TCTGAGTGATTGACTACCCGTCAGCGGGGGTCTTTCATTTGGGGGCTCGTCCGGGATCGGGAGACCCCTG
CCCAGGGACCACCGACCCACCACCGGGAGGCAAGCTGGCCAGCAACTTATCTGTGTCTGTCCGATTGTCT
AGTGTCTATGACTGATTTTATGCGCCTGCGTCGGTACTAGTTAGCTAACTAGCTCTGTATCTGGCGGACC
CGTGGTGGAACTGACGAGTTCTGAACACCCGGCCGCAACCCTGGGAGACGTCCCAGGGACTTTGGGGGCC
GTTTTTGTGGCCCGACCTGAGGAAGGGAGTCGATGTGGAATCCGACCCCGTCAGGATATGTGGTTCTGGT
AGGAGACGAGAACCTAAAACAGTTCCCGCCTCCGTCTGAATTTTTGCTTTCGGTTTGGAACCGA
